>Addgene plasmid #186610 | pLV-mNeon-TurboID | addgene full sequence | sequence record 369191 | Addgene NGS Result
AAGGCCATGGGCAAGCCCATCCCCAACCCCCTGCTGGGCCTGGACAGCACCGCTAGCAAAGACAATACTG
TGCCTCTGAAGCTGATCGCTCTCCTGGCTAATGGCGAGTTCCATAGTGGCGAACAGCTGGGAGAAACCCT
GGGCATGTCCAGGGCCGCTATCAACAAGCACATTCAGACTCTGCGCGACTGGGGCGTGGACGTGTTCACC
GTGCCCGGAAAGGGCTACTCTCTGCCCGAGCCTATCCCGCTGCTGAACGCTAAACAGATTCTGGGACAGC
TGGACGGCGGGAGCGTGGCAGTCCTGCCTGTGGTCGACTCCACCAATCAGTACCTGCTGGATCGAATCGG
CGAGCTGAAGAGTGGGGATGCTTGCATTGCAGAATATCAGCAGGCAGGGAGAGGAAGCAGAGGGAGGAAA
TGGTTCTCTCCTTTTGGAGCTAACCTGTACCTGAGTATGTTTTGGCGCCTGAAGCGGGGACCAGCAGCAA
TCGGCCTGGGCCCGGTCATCGGAATTGTCATGGCAGAAGCGCTGCGAAAGCTGGGAGCAGACAAGGTGCG
AGTCAAATGGCCCAATGACCTGTATCTGCAGGATAGAAAGCTGGCAGGCATCCTGGTGGAGCTGGCCGGA
ATAACAGGCGATGCTGCACAGATCGTCATTGGCGCCGGGATTAACGTGGCTATGAGGCGCGTGGAGGAAA
GCGTGGTCAATCAGGGCTGGATCACACTGCAGGAAGCAGGGATTAACCTGGACAGGAATACTCTGGCCGC
TACGCTGATCCGAGAGCTGCGGGCAGCCCTGGAACTGTTCGAGCAGGAAGGCCTGGCTCCATATCTGCCA
CGGTGGGAGAAGCTGGATAACTTCATCAATAGACCCGTGAAGCTGATCATTGGGGACAAAGAGATTTTCG
GGATTAGCCGGGGGATTGATAAACAGGGAGCCCTGCTGCTGGAACAGGACGGAGTTATCAAACCCTGGAT
GGGCGGAGAAATCAGTCTGCGGTCTGCCGAAAAGCTGCAGGTGTACAAGTAAAGCGGCCGCGTCGACAAT
CAACCTCTGGATTACAAAATTTGTGAAAGATTGACTGGTATTCTTAACTATGTTGCTCCTTTTACGCTAT
GTGGATACGCTGCTTTAATGCCTTTGTATCATGCTATTGCTTCCCGTATGGCTTTCATTTTCTCCTCCTT
GTATAAATCCTGGTTGCTGTCTCTTTATGAGGAGTTGTGGCCCGTTGTCAGGCAACGTGGCGTGGTGTGC
ACTGTGTTTGCTGACGCAACCCCCACTGGTTGGGGCATTGCCACCACCTGTCAGCTCCTTTCCGGGACTT
TCGCTTTCCCCCTCCCTATTGCCACGGCGGAACTCATCGCCGCCTGCCTTGCCCGCTGCTGGACAGGGGC
TCGGCTGTTGGGCACTGACAATTCCGTGGTGTTGTCGGGGAAGCTGACGTCCTTTCCATGGCTGCTCGCC
TGTGTTGCCACCTGGATTCTGCGCGGGACGTCCTTCTGCTACGTCCCTTCGGCCCTCAATCCAGCGGACC
TTCCTTCCCGCGGCCTGCTGCCGGCTCTGCGGCCTCTTCCGCGTCTTCGCCTTCGCCCTCAGACGAGTCG
GATCTCCCTTTGGGCCGCCTCCCCGCCTGGAATTCGAGCTCGGTACCTTTAAGACCAATGACTTACAAGG
CAGCTGTAGATCTTAGCCACTTTTTAAAAGAAAAGGGGGGACTGGAAGGGCTAATTCACTCCCAACGAAG
ACAAGATCTGCTTTTTGCTTGTACTGGGTCTCTCTGGTTAGACCAGATCTGAGCCTGGGAGCTCTCTGGC
TAACTAGGGAACCCACTGCTTAAGCCTCAATAAAGCTTGCCTTGAGTGCTTCAAGTAGTGTGTGCCCGTC
TGTTGTGTGACTCTGGTAACTAGAGATCCCTCAGACCCTTTTAGTCAGTGTGGAAAATCTCTAGCAGTAG
TAGTTCATGTCATCTTATTATTCAGTATTTATAACTTGCAAAGAAATGAATATCAGAGAGTGAGAGGAAC
TTGTTTATTGCAGCTTATAATGGTTACAAATAAAGCAATAGCATCACAAATTTCACAAATAAAGCATTTT
TTTCACTGCATTCTAGTTGTGGTTTGTCCAAACTCATCAATGTATCTTATCATGTCTGGCTCTAGCTATC
CCGCCCCTAACTCCGCCCATCCCGCCCCTAACTCCGCCCAGTTCCGCCCATTCTCCGCCCCATGGCTGAC
TAATTTTTTTTATTTATGCAGAGGCCGAGGCCGCCTCGGCCTCTGAGCTATTCCAGAAGTAGTGAGGAGG
CTTTTTTGGAGGCCTAGGGACGTACCCAATTCGCCCTATAGTGAGTCGTATTACGCGCGCTCACTGGCCG
TCGTTTTACAACGTCGTGACTGGGAAAACCCTGGCGTTACCCAACTTAATCGCCTTGCAGCACATCCCCC
TTTCGCCAGCTGGCGTAATAGCGAAGAGGCCCGCACCGATCGCCCTTCCCAACAGTTGCGCAGCCTGAAT
GGCGAATGGG
[124 nt withheld, positions 2531-2654]
C
[91 nt withheld, positions 2656-2746]
A
[49 nt withheld, positions 2748-2796]
CCTTTGACGTTGGAGTCCACGTTCTTT
[37 nt withheld, positions 2824-2860]
ACCCTATCTCGGTCTATTCTTTTGATTTATAAGGGATTTTGCCGATTTCGGCCTATTGGTTAAAAAATGA
GCTGATTTAACAAAAATTTAACGCGAATTTTAACAAAATATTAACGCTTACAATTTAGGTGGCACTTTTC
GGGGAAATGTGCGCGGAACCCCTATTTGTTTATTTTTCTAAATACATTCAAATATGTATCCGCTCATGAG
ACAATAACCCTGATAAATGCTTCAATAATATTGAAAAAGGAAGAGTATGAGTATTCAACATTTCCGTGTC
GCCCTTATTCCCTTTTTTGCGGCATTTTGCCTTCCTGTTTTTGCTCACCCAGAAACGCTGGTGAAAGTAA
AAGATGCTGAAGATCAGTTGGGTGCACGAGTGGGTTACATCGAACTGGATCTCAACAGCGGTAAGATCCT
TGAGAGTTTTCGCCCCGAAGAACGTTTTCCAATGATGAGCACTTTTAAAGTTCTGCTATGTGGCGCGGTA
TTATCCCGTATTGACGCCGGGCAAGAGCAACTCGGTCGCCGCATACACTATTCTCAGAATGACTTGGTTG
AGTACTCACCAGTCACAGAAAAGCATCTTACGGATGGCATGACAGTAAGAGAATTATGCAGTGCTGCCAT
AACCATGAGTGATAACACTGCGGCCAACTTACTTCTGACAACGATCGGAGGACCGAAGGAGCTAACCGCT
TTTTTGCACAACATGGGGGATCATGTAACTCGCCTTGATCGTTGGGAACCGGAGCTGAATGAAGCCATAC
CAAACGACGAGCGTGACACCACGATGCCTGTAGCAATGGCAACAACGTTGCGCAAACTATTAACTGGCGA
ACTACTTACTCTAGCTTCCCGGCAACAATTAATAGACTGGATGGAGGCGGATAAAGTTGCAGGACCACTT
CTGCGCTCGGCCCTTCCGGCTGGCTGGTTTATTGCTGATAAATCTGGAGCCGGTGAGCGTGGGTCTCGCG
GTATCATTGCAGCACTGGGGCCAGATGGTAAGCCCTCCCGTATCGTAGTTATCTACACGACGGGGAGTCA
GGCAACTATGGATGAACGAAATAGACAGATCGCTGAGATAGGTGCCTCACTGATTAAGCATTGGTAACTG
TCAGACCAAGTTTACTCATATATACTTTAGATTGATTTAAAACTTCATTTTTAATTTAAAAGGATCTAGG
TGAAGATCCTTTTTGATAATCTCATGACCAAAATCCCTTAACGTGAGTTTTCGTTCCACTGAGCGTCAGA
CCCCGTAGAAAAGATCAAAGGATCTTCTTGAGATCCTTTTTTTCTGCGCGTAATCTGCTGCTTGCAAACA
AAAAAACCACCGCTACCAGCGGTGGTTTGTTTGCCGGATCAAGAGCTACCAACTCTTTTTCCGAAGGTAA
CTGGCTTCAGCAGAGCGCAGATACCAAATACTGTTCTTCTAGTGTAGCCGTAGTTAGGCCACCACTTCAA
GAACTCTGTAGCACCGCCTACATACCTCGCTCTGCTAATCCTGTTACCAGTGGCTGCTGCCAGTGGCGAT
AAGTCGTGTCTTACCGGGTTGGACTCAAGACGATAGTTACCGGATAAGGCGCAGCGGTCGGGCTGAACGG
GGGGTTCGTGCACACAGCCCAGCTTGGAGCGAACGACCTACACCGAACTGAGATACCTACAGCGTGAGCT
ATGAGAAAGCGCCACGCTTCCCGAAGGGAGAAAGGCGGACAGGTATCCGGTAAGCGGCAGGGTCGGAACA
GGAGAGCGCACGAGGGAGCTTCCAGGGGGAAACGCCTGGTATCTTTATAGTCCTGTCGGGTTTCGCCACC
TCTGACTTGAGCGTCGATTTTTGTGATGCTCGTCAGGGGGGCGGAGCCTATGGAAAAACGCCAGCAACGC
GGCCTTTTTACGGTTCCTGGCCTTTTGCTGGCCTTTTGCTCACATGTTCTTTCCTGCGTTATCCCCTGAT
TCTGTGGATAACCGTATTACCGCCTTTGAGTGAGCTGATACCGCTCGCCGCAGCCGAACGACCGAGCGCA
GCGAGTCAGTGAGCGAGGAAGCGGAAGAGCGCCCAATACGCAAACCGCCTCTCCCCGCGCGTTGGCCGAT
TCATTAATGCAGCTGGCACGACAGGTTTCCCGACTGGAAAGCGGGCAGTGAGCGCAACGCAATTAATGTG
AGTTAGCTCACTCATTAGGCACCCCAGGCTTTCCACTTTATGCTTCCGGCTCGTATGTTGTGTGGAATTG
TGAGCGGATAACAATTTCACACAGGAAACAGCTATGACCATGATTACGCCAAGCGCGCAATTAACCCTCA
CTAAAGGGAACAAAAGCTGGAGCTGCAAGCTTAATGTAGTCTTATGCAATACTCTTGTAGTCTTGCAACA
TGGTAACGATGAGTTAGCAACATGCCTTACAAGGAGAGAAAAAGCACCGTGCATGCCGATTGGTGGAAGT
AAGGTGGTACGATCGTGCCTTATTAGGAAGGCAACAGACGGGTCTGACATGGATTGGACGAACCACTGAA
TTGCCGCATTGCAGAGATATTGTATTTAAGTGCCTAGCTCGATACATAAACGGGTCTCTCTGGTTAGACC
AGATCTGAGCCTGGGAGCTCTCTGGCTAACTAGGGAACCCACTGCTTAAGCCTCAATAAAGCTTGCCTTG
AGTGCTTCAAGTAGTGTGTGCCCGTCTGTTGTGTGACTCTGGTAACTAGAGATCCCTCAGACCCTTTTAG
TCAGTGTGGAAAATCTCTAGCAGTGGCGCCCGAACAGGGACTTGAAAGCGAAAGGGAAACCAGAGGAGCT
CTCTCGACGCAGGACTCGGCTTGCTGAAGCGCGCACGGCAAGAGGCGAGGGGCGGCGACTGGTGAGTACG
CCAAAAATTTTGACTAGCGGAGGCTAGAAGGAGAGAGATGGGTGCGAGAGCGTCAGTATTAAGCGGGGGA
GAATTAGATCGCGATGGGAAAAAATTCGGTTAAGGCCAGGGGGAAAGAAAAAATATAAATTAAAACATAT
AGTATGGGCAAGCAGGGAGCTAGAACGATTCGCAGTTAATCCTGGCCTGTTAGAAACATCAGAAGGCTGT
AGACAAATACTGGGACAGCTACAACCATCCCTTCAGACAGGATCAGAAGAACTTAGATCATTATATAATA
CAGTAGCAACCCTCTATTGTGTGCATCAAAGGATAGAGATAAAAGACACCAAGGAAGCTTTAGACAAGAT
AGAGGAAGAGCAAAACAAAAGTAAGACCACCGCACAGCAAGCGGCCGCTGATCTTCAGACCTGGAGGAGG
AGATATGAGGGACAATTGGAGAAGTGAATTATATAAATATAAAGTAGTAAAAATTGAACCATTAGGAGTA
GCACCCACCAAGGCAAAGAGAAGAGTGGTGCAGAGAGAAAAAAGAGCAGTGGGAATAGGAGCTTTGTTCC
TTGGGTTCTTGGGAGCAGCAGGAAGCACTATGGGCGCAGCGTCAATGACGCTGACGGTACAGGCCAGACA
ATTATTGTCTGGTATAGTGCAGCAGCAGAACAATTTGCTGAGGGCTATTGAGGCGCAACAGCATCTGTTG
CAACTCACAGTCTGGGGCATCAAGCAGCTCCAGGCAAGAATCCTGGCTGTGGAAAGATACCTAAAGGATC
AACAGCTCCTGGGGATTTGGGGTTGCTCTGGAAAACTCATTTGCACCACTGCTGTGCCTTGGAATGCTAG
TTGGAGTAATAAATCTCTGGAACAGATTTGGAATCACACGACCTGGATGGAGTGGGACAGAGAAATTAAC
AATTACACAAGCTTAATACACTCCTTAATTGAAGAATCGCAAAACCAGCAAGAAAAGAATGAACAAGAAT
TATTGGAATTAGATAAATGGGCAAGTTTGTGGAATTGGTTTAACATAACAAATTGGCTGTGGTATATAAA
ATTATTCATAATGATAGTAGGAGGCTTGGTAGGTTTAAGAATAGTTTTTGCTGTACTTTCTATAGTGAAT
AGAGTTAGGCAGGGATATTCACCATTATCGTTTCAGACCCACCTCCCAACCCCGAGGGGACCCGACAGGC
CCGAAGGAATAGAAGAAGAAGGTGGAGAGAGAGACAGAGACAGATCCATTCGATTAGTGAACGGATCTCG
ACGGTATCGGTTAACTTTTAAAAGAAAAGGGGGGATTGGGGGGTATAGTGCAGGGGAAAGAATAGTAGAC
ATAATAGCAACAGACATACAAACTAAAGAATTACAAAAACAAATTACAAAATTCAAAATTTTATCGATAA
GCTTGGGAGTTCCGCGTTACATAACTTACGGTAAATGGCCCGCCTGGCTGACCGCCCAACGACCCCCGCC
CATTGACGTCAATAATGACGTATGTTCCCATAGTAACGCCAATAGGGACTTTCCATTGACGTCAATGGGT
GGAGTATTTACGGTAAACTGCCCACTTGGCAGTACATCAAGTGTATCATATGCCAAGTACGCCCCCTATT
GACGTCAATGACGGTAAATGGCCCGCCTGGCATTATGCCCAGTACATGACCTTATGGGACTTTCCTACTT
GGCAGTACATCTACGTATTAGTCATCGCTATTACCATGGTGATGCGGTTTTGGCAGTACATCAATGGGCG
TGGATAGCGGTTTGACTCACGGGGATTTCCAAGTCTCCACCCCATTGACGTCAATGGGAGTTTGTTTTGG
CACCAAAATCAACGGGACTTTCCAAAATGTCGTAACAACTCCGCCCCATTGACGCAAATGGGCGGTAGGC
GTGTACGGTGGGAGGTCTATATAAGCAGAGCTCGTTTAGTGAACCGTCAGATCGCCTGGAGACGCCATCC
ACGCTGTTTTGACCTCCATAGAAGACACCGACTCTAGAGGATCCACCGGTCGCCACCATGGTGAGCAAGG
GCGAGGAGGATAACATGGCCTCTCTCCCAGCGACACATGAGTTACACATCTTTGGCTCCATCAACGGTGT
GGACTTTGACATGGTGGGTCAGGGCACCGGCAATCCAAATGATGGTTATGAGGAGTTAAACCTGAAGTCC
ACCAAGGGTGACCTCCAGTTCTCCCCCTGGATTCTGGTCCCTCATATCGGGTATGGCTTCCATCAGTACC
TGCCCTACCCTGACGGGATGTCGCCTTTCCAGGCCGCCATGGTAGATGGCTCCGGCTACCAAGTCCATCG
CACAATGCAGTTTGAAGATGGTGCCTCCCTTACTGTTAACTACCGCTACACCTACGAGGGAAGCCACATC
AAAGGAGAGGCCCAGGTGAAGGGGACTGGTTTCCCTGCTGACGGTCCTGTGATGACCAACTCGCTGACCG
CTGCGGACTGGTGCAGGTCGAAGAAGACTTACCCCAACGACAAAACCATCATCAGTACCTTTAAGTGGAG
TTACACCACTGGAAATGGCAAGCGCTACCGGAGCACTGCGCGGACCACCTACACCTTTGCCAAGCCAATG
GCGGCTAACTATCTGAAGAACCAGCCGATGTACGTGTTCCGTAAGACGGAGCTCAAGCACTCCAAGACCG
AGCTCAACTTCAAGGAGTGGCAAAAGGCCTTTACCGATGTGATGGGCATGGACGAGCTGTAC
Features (pLannotate 1.2.2; 27 found; start..end, strand, type, name):
     58..1014    +  CDS            TurboID: mutant of the E. coli biotin ligase BioID engineered for improved catalytic efficiency (Branon et al., 2018)
   1048..1636    +  misc_feature   WPRE: woodchuck hepatitis virus posttranscriptional regulatory element
   1653..1721    +  CDS            nef (fragment): NEF_HV1Z2 - Experimental evidence at protein level: Swiss-Prot protein existence level 1. Extracellular Nef protein targets CD4(+) T-lymphocytes for apoptosis by interacting with CXCR4 surface receptors. From Human immunodeficiency virus type 1 group M subtype D (isolate Z2/CDC-Z34) (HIV-1).
   1723..1956    +  LTR            3' LTR (ΔU3): self-inactivating 3' long terminal repeat (LTR) from HIV-1
   2028..2149    +  polyA_signal   SV40 poly(A) signal: SV40 polyadenylation signal
   2189..2324    +  rep_origin     SV40 ori: SV40 origin of replication
   2345..2363    -  promoter       T7 promoter: promoter for bacteriophage T7 RNA polymerase
   2371..2526    +  CDS            lacZα (fragment): LacZα fragment of β-galactosidase; lacZ fragment
   2531..2959    +  rep_origin     f1 ori (sequence partly withheld): f1 bacteriophage origin of replication; arrow indicates direction of (+) strand synthesis
   3012..3116    +  promoter       AmpR promoter: bla
   3117..3977    +  CDS            AmpR: β-lactamase; bla; confers resistance to ampicillin, carbenicillin, and related antibiotics
   4148..4736    +  rep_origin     ori: high-copy-number ColE1/pMB1/pBR322/pUC origin of replication
   4919..5011    +  CDS            lacI (fragment): lac repressor; lacI; The lac repressor binds to the lac operator to inhibit transcription in E. coli. This inhibition can be relieved by adding lactose or isopropyl-β-D-thiogalactopyranoside (IPTG).
   5024..5045    +  protein_bind   CAP binding site: CAP binding activates transcription in the presence of cAMP. E. coli catabolite activator protein
   5064..5090    +  promoter       lac promoter (fragment): promoter for the E. coli lac operon
   5098..5114    +  protein_bind   lac operator: The lac repressor binds to the lac operator to inhibit transcription in E. coli. This inhibition can be relieved by adding lactose or isopropyl-β-D-thiogalactopyranoside (IPTG). lac repressor encoded by lacI
   5159..5177    +  promoter       T3 promoter: promoter for bacteriophage T3 RNA polymerase
   5205..5431    +  promoter       RSV promoter: Rous sarcoma virus enhancer/promoter
   5432..5612    +  LTR            5' LTR (truncated): truncated 5' long terminal repeat (LTR) from HIV-1
   5659..5784    +  misc_feature   HIV-1 Ψ: packaging signal of human immunodeficiency virus type 1
   5768..6131    +  CDS            HIV-1 gag (fragment): gag protein from human immunodeficiency virus 1; gag
   6277..6510    +  misc_feature   RRE: The Rev response element (RRE) of HIV-1 allows for Rev-dependent mRNA export from the nucleus to the cytoplasm.
   6887..6987    +  CDS            Rev (fragment): human immunodeficiency virus 1 (HIV-1) Rev protein; rev; enhances nuclear export of unspliced and incompletely spliced viral mRNAs
   7006..7122    +  misc_feature   cPPT/CTS: central polypurine tract and central termination sequence of HIV-1
   7145..7448    +  enhancer       CMV enhancer: human cytomegalovirus immediate early enhancer
   7449..7652    +  promoter       CMV promoter: human cytomegalovirus (CMV) immediate early promoter
   7748..3       +  CDS            mNeonGreen (across the origin): mNeonGreen is a basic (constitutively fluorescent) green/yellow fluorescent protein published in 2013, derived from Branchiostoma lanceolatum. It is reported to be a very rapidly-maturing monomer with moderate acid sensitivity.
