[The description below was written by a language model from this plasmid's Addgene catalogue record and pLannotate feature annotations shown in this document.]
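Description:
pLV-mNeon-TurboID is a third-generation, self-inactivating lentiviral transfer vector of 8,452 bp, built on the pLV-eGFP backbone, for expressing a fluorescently tagged promiscuous biotin ligase in mammalian cells. It is propagated in E. coli through a high-copy ColE1/pUC origin with ampicillin selection (AmpR). The backbone also carries an f1 origin, an SV40 origin and poly(A) signal, T7 and T3 promoters, and remnants of the lac region. The record lists a recombination-deficient strain for propagation, as is usual for plasmids containing repeated LTRs.

The viral portion begins with an RSV promoter fused to a truncated HIV-1 5' LTR, which makes genomic RNA production Tat-independent. This is followed by the Ψ packaging signal with a gag fragment, the Rev response element for nuclear export of the unspliced genome, and the cPPT/CTS, which aids nuclear import in transduced cells. Downstream, the CMV enhancer and promoter drive a single 1,737 bp open reading frame cloned between AgeI and BsrGI. It consists of mNeonGreen at the N terminus joined through a V5 epitope to TurboID, the engineered E. coli biotin ligase variant with improved catalytic efficiency. The V5 tag is stated in the catalogue entry but is not annotated separately in the feature table. A WPRE after the coding sequence enhances transcript expression, and the ΔU3 3' LTR inactivates the LTR promoter after integration.

No mammalian selection marker is annotated, so transduced cells would be identified by mNeonGreen fluorescence. With no targeting sequence recorded, the fusion plausibly serves as an untargeted control in proximity biotinylation experiments, although the record does not state this.
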