Addgene plasmid #186610: pLV-mNeon-TurboID
Purpose: Third generation lentiviral vector expressing mNeonGreen fused to V5-TurboID
Depositing lab: Gia Voeltz. Depositing organization: University of Colorado, Boulder. Publication: The ER ladder is a unique morphological feature of developing mammalian axons. Zamponi E, Meehl JB, Voeltz GK. Dev Cell. 2022 Jun 6;57(11):1369-1382.e6. doi: 10.1016/j.devcel.2022.05.002. Epub 2022 May 23. PubMed 35609616.
Backbone
  Vector backbone: pLV-eGFP_Addgene#36083
  Total vector size (bp): 8452
  Vector type: Mammalian Expression, Lentiviral
Growth in bacteria
  Bacterial resistance: Ampicillin, 100 μg/mL
  Growth temperature: 30°C
  Growth strain: NEB Stable
  Copy number: Unknown
Gene/Insert
  Gene/Insert name: mNeon-V5-TurboID
  Species: E. coli
  Insert size (bp): 1737
  Mutation: For reference see Branon et al., 2018
  Promoter: CMV
  Tag / fusion protein: mNeonGreen (N terminal on insert)
  Cloning method: Restriction Enzyme; 5′ cloning site AgeI (not destroyed); 3′ cloning site BsrGI (not destroyed)
  Sequencing primers: 5′ GGTCTATATAAGCAGAGCTCGTTTAGTG; 3′ GCAGCGTATCCACATAGCGT
Terms and licenses: Academic/Nonprofit Terms; Industry Terms: Not Available to Industry
How to cite: pLV-mNeon-TurboID was a gift from Gia Voeltz (Addgene plasmid # 186610 ; http://n2t.net/addgene:186610 ; RRID:Addgene_186610)
